Addgene plasmid #92239: pJExpress414_GmPOPB-R663K
Purpose: Express R663K mutant of prolyl oligopeptidase from Galerina marginata
Depositing lab: James Naismith. Depositing organization: University of St. Andrews. Publication: Kinetic Landscape of a Peptide Bond-Forming Prolyl Oligopeptidase. Czekster CM, Naismith JH. Biochemistry. 2017 Apr 18;56(15):2086-2095. doi: 10.1021/acs.biochem.7b00012. Epub 2017 Apr 7. PubMed 28332820.
Backbone
  Vector backbone: pJ414
  Backbone manufacturer: DNA 2.0
  Backbone size w/o insert (bp): 4000
  Total vector size (bp): 6229
  Vector type: Bacterial Expression
Growth in bacteria
  Bacterial resistance: Ampicillin, 100 μg/mL
  Growth temperature: 37°C
  Growth strain: DH5alpha
  Copy number: High Copy
Gene/Insert
  Gene/Insert name: Prolyl oligopeptidase B from Galerina marginata-R663K mutant (alt name: GmPOPB-R663K)
  Species: Galerina marginata
  Insert size (bp): 2193
  Mutation: Arginine 663 to Lysine
  GenBank ID: JN827314.2
  Promoter: T7 promoter
  Tag / fusion protein: 6x-Histag, TEV cleavage site (N terminal on insert)
  Cloning method: Unknown
  Sequencing primers: 5′ TAATACGACTCACTATAGG; 3′ AAACCCCTCAAGACC
Resource information
  A portion of this plasmid was derived from a plasmid made by: DNA 2.0
Terms and licenses: Academic/Nonprofit Terms; Industry Terms: Not Available to Industry
Depositor comments: Plasmid to appear in incoming publication from our group - to be updated
How to cite: pJExpress414_GmPOPB-R663K was a gift from James Naismith (Addgene plasmid # 92239 ; http://n2t.net/addgene:92239 ; RRID:Addgene_92239)
