[The description below was written by a language model from this plasmid's Addgene catalogue record and pLannotate feature annotations shown in this document.]
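Description:
pJExpress414_GmPOPB-R663K is a 6,229 bp bacterial expression plasmid built on the commercial pJ414 (pJExpress414) backbone for producing a point mutant of prolyl oligopeptidase B from the mushroom Galerina marginata in E. coli. It replicates from a high-copy ColE1/pUC-type origin and is selected through a β-lactamase (AmpR) gene conferring ampicillin resistance. The backbone also carries its own lacI gene with its promoter, so the lac repressor is supplied from the plasmid. Short annotated fragments of lacZα, KanR, 5S rRNA and the rrnB T1/T2 terminators appear to be backbone remnants or insulating terminator elements rather than functional cassettes.

The payload is the roughly 2.2 kb GmPOPB coding sequence with arginine 663 replaced by lysine. It sits downstream of a T7 promoter immediately followed by a lac operator and is closed by a T7 terminator. Transcription therefore depends on T7 RNA polymerase supplied by the host and is held off by LacI until relieved by IPTG or lactose. According to the catalogue entry, the protein carries an N-terminal 6xHis tag followed by a TEV protease cleavage site, allowing metal-affinity purification and subsequent tag removal. These elements are not separately annotated in the feature table but would fit in the gap between the operator and the POPB reading frame.

POPB is a dual-function peptidase and macrocyclase in the biosynthesis of the amanitin family of toxins, cleaving after prolyl residues and cyclising the peptide intermediate. This construct is intended for recombinant production of the R663K variant, associated with kinetic work on this peptide bond-forming enzyme. The record does not state the specific role probed by the substitution.
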