Features (pLannotate 1.2.2; 14 found; start..end, strand, type, name):
    568..1156    +  rep_origin     ori: high-copy-number ColE1/pMB1/pBR322/pUC origin of replication
   1381..1398    +  terminator     rrnB T2 terminator (fragment): transcription terminator T2 from the E. coli rrnB gene
   1423..1442    -  CDS            lacZα (fragment): LacZα fragment of β-galactosidase; lacZ fragment
   1905..1923    +  promoter       T7 promoter: promoter for bacteriophage T7 RNA polymerase
   1924..1948    +  protein_bind   lac operator: The lac repressor binds to the lac operator to inhibit transcription in E. coli. This inhibition can be relieved by adding lactose or isopropyl-β-D-thiogalactopyranoside (IPTG). lac repressor encoded by lacI
   2032..4221    +  CDS            POPB: POPB_GALM3 - Experimental evidence at protein level: Swiss-Prot protein existence level 1. Dual function macrocyclase-peptidase involved in the biosynthesis of the highly toxic amanitin toxin family of macrocycles (PubMed:22202811, PubMed:28866879, PubMed:29051530). Cleaves peptide bonds on the C-terminal side of prolyl residues (PubMed:29051530). The enzyme first removes 10 residues from the N-terminus of a 35-residue substrate (PubMed:29051530). Conformational trapping of the 25 amino- acid peptide forces the enzyme to release this intermediate rather than proceed to macrocyclization (PubMed
   4238..4285    +  terminator     T7 terminator: transcription terminator for bacteriophage T7 RNA polymerase
   4345..4385    -  terminator     rrnB T1 terminator (fragment): transcription terminator T1 from the E. coli rrnB gene
   4387..4502    -  ncRNA          5S rRNA: Accession: RF00001 - 5S ribosomal RNA
   4533..4557    +  CDS            KanR (fragment): aminoglycoside phosphotransferase; aph(3')-Ia; confers resistance to kanamycin
   4587..4683    +  promoter       AmpR promoter (fragment): bla
   4686..5546    +  CDS            AmpR: β-lactamase; bla; confers resistance to ampicillin, carbenicillin, and related antibiotics
   5555..5628    +  promoter       lacI promoter (fragment): lacI
   5629..479     +  CDS            lacI (across the origin): LACI_ECOLI - Experimental evidence at protein level: Swiss-Prot protein existence level 1. Repressor of the lactose operon. Binds allolactose as an inducer. From Escherichia coli (strain K12).
>Addgene plasmid #92239 | pJExpress414_GmPOPB-R663K | addgene full sequence | sequence record 200434 | Addgene NGS Result
GGCATAAATATCTCACTCGCAATCAAATTCAGCCGATAGCGGAACGGGAAGGCGACTGGAGTGCCATGTC
CGGTTTTCAACAAACCATGCAAATGCTGAATGAGGGCATCGTTCCCACTGCGATGCTGGTTGCCAACGAT
CAGATGGCGCTGGGCGCAATGCGCGCCATTACCGAGTCCGGGCTGCGCGTTGGTGCGGATATCTCGGTAG
TGGGATACGACGATACCGAAGATAGCTCATGTTATATCCCGCCGTTAACCACCATCAAACAGGATTTTCG
CCTGCTGGGGCAAACCAGCGTGGACCGCTTGCTGCAACTCTCTCAGGGCCAGGCGGTGAAGGGCAATCAG
CTGTTGCCAGTCTCACTGGTGAAAAGAAAAACCACCCTGGCGCCCAATACGCAAACCGCCTCTCCCCGCG
CGTTGGCCGATTCATTAATGCAGCTGGCACGACAGGTTTCCCGACTGGAAAGCGGGCAGTGACTCATGAC
CAAAATCCCTTAACGTGAGTTACGCGCGCGTCGTTCCACTGAGCGTCAGACCCCGTAGAAAAGATCAAAG
GATCTTCTTGAGATCCTTTTTTTCTGCGCGTAATCTGCTGCTTGCAAACAAAAAAACCACCGCTACCAGC
GGTGGTTTGTTTGCCGGATCAAGAGCTACCAACTCTTTTTCCGAAGGTAACTGGCTTCAGCAGAGCGCAG
ATACCAAATACTGTTCTTCTAGTGTAGCCGTAGTTAGCCCACCACTTCAAGAACTCTGTAGCACCGCCTA
CATACCTCGCTCTGCTAATCCTGTTACCAGTGGCTGCTGCCAGTGGCGATAAGTCGTGTCTTACCGGGTT
GGACTCAAGACGATAGTTACCGGATAAGGCGCAGCGGTCGGGCTGAACGGGGGGTTCGTGCACACAGCCC
AGCTTGGAGCGAACGACCTACACCGAACTGAGATACCTACAGCGTGAGCTATGAGAAAGCGCCACGCTTC
CCGAAGGGAGAAAGGCGGACAGGTATCCGGTAAGCGGCAGGGTCGGAACAGGAGAGCGCACGAGGGAGCT
TCCAGGGGGAAACGCCTGGTATCTTTATAGTCCTGTCGGGTTTCGCCACCTCTGACTTGAGCGTCGATTT
TTGTGATGCTCGTCAGGGGGGCGGAGCCTATGGAAAAACGCCAGCAACGCGGCCTTTTTACGGTTCCTGG
CCTTTTGCTGGCCTTTTGCTCACATGTTCTTTCCTGCGTTATCCCCTGATTCTGTGGATAACCGTATTAC
CGCCTTTGAGTGAGCTGATACCGCTCGCCGCAGCCGAACGACCGAGCGCAGCGAGTCAGTGAGCGAGGAA
GCGGAAGGCGAGAGTAGGGAACTGCCAGGCATCAAACTAAGCAGAAGGCCCCTGACGGATGGCCTTTTTG
CGTTTCTACAAACTCTTTCTGTGTTGTAAAACGACGGCCAGTCTTAAGCTCGGGCCCCCTGGGCGGTTCT
GATAACGAGTAATCGTTAATCCGCAAATAACGTAAAAACCCGCTTCGGCGGGTTTTTTTATGGGGGGAGT
TTAGGGAAAGAGCATTTGTCAGAATATTTAAGGGCGCCTGTCACTTTGCTTGATATATGAGAATTATTTA
ACCTTATAAATGAGAAAAAAGCAACGCACTTTAAATAAGATACGTTGCTTTTTCGATTGATGAACACCTA
TAATTAAACTATTCATCTATTATTTATGATTTTTTGTATATACAATATTTCTAGTTTGTTAAAGAGAATT
AAGAAAATAAATCTCGAAAATAATAAAGGGAAAATCAGTTTTTGATATCAAAATTATACATGTCAACGAT
AATACAAAATATAATACAAACTATAAGATGTTATCAGTATTTATTATCATTTAGAATAAATTTTGTGTCG
CCCTTCCGCGAAATTAATACGACTCACTATAGGGGAATTGTGAGCGGATAACAATTCCCCTCTAGAAATA
ATTTTGTTTAACTTTTAGGAGGTAAACATATGCACCATCATCATCATCACGAGAACTTATACTTTCAAGG
CATGAGCAGCGTTACCTGGGCACCGGGCAATTACCCGAGCACCCGCCGTTCCGATCATGTGGACACGTAT
CAAAGCGCGAGCAAGGGCGAAGTCCCGGTGCCGGATCCGTATCAGTGGCTGGAAGAGAGCACCGACGAAG
TCGACAAGTGGACGACGGCACAAGCGGACCTGGCACAGTCTTATCTGGACCAAAACGCTGACATTCAAAA
ACTGGCCGAGAAATTTCGTGCGAGCCGTAATTACGCCAAGTTCTCTGCACCGACTCTGTTGGACGACGGT
CACTGGTATTGGTTCTATAACCGTGGCTTGCAGAGCCAAAGCGTCTTGTACAGATCTAAAGAACCAGCCC
TGCCGGACTTCTCTAAGGGCGACGATAACGTTGGTGACGTTTTCTTTGATCCGAATGTGCTGGCAGCGGA
TGGTAGCGCGGGCATGGTCCTGTGCAAATTCTCGCCGGACGGTAAATTCTTTGCCTATGCAGTTAGCCAC
CTGGGTGGCGATTACTCCACGATTTACGTGCGTTCCACGAGCAGCCCGCTGAGCCAGGCGAGCGTCGCGC
AAGGTGTGGACGGTCGTCTGAGCGACGAAGTCAAATGGTTCAAGTTTAGCACCATTATTTGGACTAAAGA
TAGCAAGGGCTTCCTGTACCAGCGCTATCCGGCTCGCGAGCGTCACGAGGGTACCCGCAGCGACCGTAAT
GCCATGATGTGTTACCACAAAGTCGGCACGACCCAAGAAGAAGATATTATTGTGTATCAGGATAATGAAC
ATCCTGAGTGGATCTATGGTGCGGATACCTCCGAAGATGGCAAGTACCTGTACCTGTACCAGTTTAAAGA
TACCAGCAAGAAAAACCTGTTGTGGGTCGCCGAGCTGGACGAAGATGGCGTTAAGAGCGGTATTCACTGG
CGTAAAGTTGTTAACGAATACGCAGCAGACTACAATATCATTACGAACCACGGTAGCCTGGTCTACATTA
AGACGAACCTGAATGCACCGCAATATAAAGTTATTACCATCGACCTGTCCAAAGACGAGCCAGAGATCCG
TGACTTCATCCCGGAAGAAAAAGATGCTAAACTGGCGCAAGTTAATTGTGCGAACGAAGAGTATTTCGTC
GCTATTTACAAGCGTAACGTTAAAGATGAAATCTACCTGTACTCGAAGGCTGGTGTTCAGCTGACCCGTC
TGGCGCCGGATTTCGTGGGTGCGGCAAGCATTGCGAATCGTCAAAAACAGACCCACTTTTTTCTGACCCT
GAGCGGTTTTAACACCCCGGGTACGATCGCTCGTTATGATTTTACCGCGCCGGAAACCCAGCGCTTTAGC
ATCCTGCGTACCACTAAAGTCAACGAACTGGATCCTGATGACTTCGAGAGCACGCAAGTGTGGTACGAGA
GCAAGGACGGTACGAAAATCCCGATGTTCATCGTTCGTCACAAGTCCACCAAGTTTGACGGTACCGCGGC
TGCGATCCAATATGGTTACGGCGGCTTCGCCACCTCCGCGGATCCATTCTTCAGCCCGATCATTCTGACG
TTTCTGCAGACCTACGGTGCGATTTTTGCCGTACCGAGCATCCGTGGTGGCGGTGAGTTCGGTGAGGAAT
GGCATAAGGGCGGCCGCCGCGAAACCAAAGTGAACACGTTTGACGATTTCATTGCGGCCGCCCAATTTCT
GGTGAAGAACAAATATGCGGCTCCGGGTAAAGTTGCAATTAATGGTGCGAGCAACGGCGGCCTGCTGGTG
ATGGGCTCTATCGTCCGTGCGCCTGAGGGTACGTTCGGTGCGGCAGTGCCAGAGGGCGGTGTGGCGGATC
TGCTTAAGTTCCACAAATTTACGGGTGGCCAGGCGTGGATCAGCGAGTATGGTAATCCGTCTATCCCTGA
AGAATTTGATTACATCTATCCGCTGAGCCCGGTTCACAATGTCCGCACCGACAAAGTTATGCCGGCAACC
CTGATTACCGTGAATATCGGTGATGGCAAAGTGGTTCCGATGCACAGCTTCAAGTTCATCGCGACTTTGC
AGCATAACGTTCCGCAGAATCCGCATCCGCTGCTGATTAAGATTGATAAATCGTGGTTGGGTCACGGCAT
GGGTAAGCCGACCGACAAAAATGTGAAAGACGCCGCCGACAAGTGGGGTTTCATCGCACGCGCCCTGGGT
CTGGAACTGAAAACGGTCGAGTGATGAAAGCTTCCCCCTAGCATAACCCCTTGGGGCCTCTAAACGGGTC
TTGAGGGGTTTTTTGCCCCTGAGACGCGTCAATCGAGTTCGTACCTAAGGGCGACACCCCATAATTAGCC
CGGGCGAAAGGCCCAGTCTTTCGACTGAGCCTTTCGTTTTATTTGATGCCTGGCAGTTCCCTACTCTCGC
ATGGGGAGTCCCCACACTACCATCGGCGCTACGGCGTTTCACTTCTGAGTTCGGCATGGGGTCAGGTGGG
ACCACCGCGCTACTGCCGCCAGGCAAACAAGGGGTGTTATGAGCCATATTCAGGTATAAATGGGCTCGCG
ATAATGTTCAGAATTGGTTAATTGGTTGTAACACTGACCCCTATTTGTTTATTTTTCTAAATACATTCAA
ATATGTATCCGCTCATGAGACAATAACCCTGATAAATGCTTCAATAATATTGAAAAAGGAAGAATATGAG
TATTCAACATTTCCGTGTCGCCCTTATTCCCTTTTTTGCGGCATTTTGCCTTCCTGTTTTTGCTCACCCA
GAAACGCTGGTGAAAGTAAAAGATGCTGAAGATCAGTTGGGTGCACGAGTGGGTTACATCGAACTGGATC
TCAACAGCGGTAAGATCCTTGAGAGTTTTCGCCCCGAAGAACGTTTTCCAATGATGAGCACTTTTAAAGT
TCTGCTATGTGGCGCGGTATTATCCCGTATTGACGCCGGGCAAGAGCAACTCGGTCGCCGCATACACTAT
TCTCAGAATGACTTGGTTGAGTACTCACCAGTCACAGAAAAGCATCTTACGGATGGCATGACAGTAAGAG
AATTATGCAGTGCTGCCATAACCATGAGTGATAACACTGCGGCCAACTTACTTCTGACAACGATCGGAGG
ACCGAAGGAGCTAACCGCTTTTTTGCACAACATGGGGGATCATGTAACTCGCCTTGATCGTTGGGAACCG
GAGCTGAATGAAGCCATACCAAACGACGAGCGTGACACCACGATGCCTGTAGCGATGGCAACAACGTTGC
GCAAACTATTAACTGGCGAACTACTTACTCTAGCTTCCCGGCAACAATTAATAGACTGGATGGAGGCGGA
TAAAGTTGCAGGACCACTTCTGCGCTCGGCCCTTCCGGCTGGCTGGTTTATTGCTGATAAATCCGGAGCC
GGTGAGCGTGGTTCTCGCGGTATCATCGCAGCGCTGGGGCCAGATGGTAAGCCCTCCCGTATCGTAGTTA
TCTACACGACGGGGAGTCAGGCAACTATGGATGAACGAAATAGACAGATCGCTGAGATAGGTGCCTCACT
GATTAAGCATTGGTAAGCGGCGCGCCATCGAATGGCGCAAAACCTTTCGCGGTATGGCATGATAGCGCCC
GGAAGAGAGTCAATTCAGGGTGGTGAATATGAAACCAGTAACGTTATACGATGTCGCAGAGTATGCCGGT
GTCTCTTATCAGACCGTTTCCCGCGTGGTGAACCAGGCCAGCCACGTTTCTGCGAAAACGCGGGAAAAAG
TGGAAGCGGCGATGGCGGAGCTGAATTACATTCCCAACCGCGTGGCACAACAACTGGCGGGCAAACAGTC
GTTGCTGATTGGCGTTGCCACCTCCAGTCTGGCCCTGCACGCGCCGTCGCAAATTGTCGCGGCGATTAAA
TCTCGCGCCGATCAACTGGGTGCCAGCGTGGTGGTGTCGATGGTAGAACGAAGCGGCGTCGAAGCCTGTA
AAGCGGCGGTGCACAATCTTCTCGCGCAACGCGTCAGTGGGCTGATCATTAACTATCCGCTGGATGACCA
GGATGCCATTGCTGTGGAAGCTGCCTGCACTAATGTTCCGGCGTTATTTCTTGATGTCTCTGACCAGACA
CCCATCAACAGTATTATTTTCTCCCATGAGGACGGTACGCGACTGGGCGTGGAGCATCTGGTCGCATTGG
GTCACCAGCAAATCGCGCTGTTAGCGGGCCCATTAAGTTCTGTCTCGGCGCGTCTGCGTCTGGCTGGCT
